>Addgene plasmid #89789 | GalT-moxDendra2 | addgene full sequence | sequence record 176794 | Addgene NGS Result
CGTTACATAACTTACGGTAAATGGCCCGCCTGGCTGACCGCCCAACGACCCCCGCCCATTGACGTCAATA
ATGACGTATGTTCCCATAGTAACGCCAATAGGGACTTTCCATTGACGTCAATGGGTGGAGTATTTACGGT
AAACTGCCCACTTGGCAGTACATCAAGTGTATCATATGCCAAGTACGCCCCCTATTGACGTCAATGACGG
TAAATGGCCCGCCTGGCATTATGCCCAGTACATGACCTTATGGGACTTTCCTACTTGGCAGTACATCTAC
GTATTAGTCATCGCTATTACCATGGTGATGCGGTTTTGGCAGTACATCAATGGGCGTGGATAGCGGTTTG
ACTCACGGGGATTTCCAAGTCTCCACCCCATTGACGTCAATGGGAGTTTGTTTTGGCACCAAAATCAACG
GGACTTTCCAAAATGTCGTAACAACTCCGCCCCATTGACGCAAATGGGCGGTAGGCGTGTACGGTGGGAG
GTCTATATAAGCAGAGCTGGTTTAGTGAACCGTCAGATCCGCTAGCGCTACCGGACTCAGATCTCGAGCT
CGCCACCATGAGGCTTCGGGAGCCGCTCCTGAGCGGCAGCGCCGCGATGCCAGGCGCGTCCCTACAGCGG
GCCTGCCGCCTGCTCGTGGCCGTCTGCGCTCTGCACCTTGGCGTCACCCTCGTTTACTACCTGGCTGGCC
GCGACCTGAGCCGCCTGCCCCAACTGGTCGGAGTCTCCACACCGCTGCAGTCGACGGTACCGCGGGCCCG
GGATCCACCGGTCGCCACCATGAACACCCCGGGAATTAACCTGATCAAGGAGGACATGCGCGTGAAGGTG
CACATGGAGGGCAACGTGAACGGCCACGCCTTCGTGATCGAGGGCGAGGGCAAGGGCAAGCCCTACGAGG
GCACCCAGACCGCCCAGCTGACCGTGAAGGAGGGCGCCCCCCTGCCCTTCAGCTACGACATCCTGACCAC
CGCCGTGCACTACGGCAACCGGGTGTTCACCAAGTACCCCGAGGACATCCCCGACTACTTCAAGCAGAGC
TTCCCCGAGGGCTACAGCTGGGAGCGCACCATGACCTTCGAGGACAAGGGCATCGCCACCATCCGCAGCG
ACATCAGCCTGGAGGGCGACACCTTCTTCCAGAACGTGCGCTTCAAGGGCACCAACTTCCCCCCCAACGG
CCCCGTGATGCAGAAGAAGACCCTGAAGTGGGAGCCCAGCACCGAGAAGCTGCACGTGCGCGACGGCCTG
CTGGTGGGCAACATCAACATGGCCCTGCTGCTGGAGGGCGGCGGCCACTACCTGGCCGACTTCAAGACCA
CCTACAAGGCCAAGAAGGTGGTGCAGCTGCCCGACGCCCACTTCGTGGACCACCGCATCGAGATCCTGGG
CCAGGACAGCGACTACAACAAGGTGAAGCTGTACGAGCACGCCGTGGCCCGCTACAGCCCCCTGCCCAGC
CAGGTGTGGTAAGCGGCCGCGACTCTAGATCATAATCAGCCATACCACATTTGTAGAGGTTTTACTTGCT
TTAAAAAACCTCCCACACCTCCCCCTGAACCTGAAACATAAAATGAATGCAATTGTTGTTGTTAACTTGT
TTATTGCAGCTTATAATGGTTACAAATAAAGCAATAGCATCACAAATTTCACAAATAAAGCATTTTTTTC
ACTGCATTCTAGTTGTGGTTTGTCCAAACTCATCAATGTATCTTAAGGCGTAAATTGTAAGCGTTAATAT
TTTGTTAAAATTCGCGTTAAATTTTTGTTAAATCAGCTCATTTTTTAACCAATAGGCCGAAATCGGCAAA
ATCCCTTATAAATCAAAAGAATAGACCGAGATAGGGT
[37 nt withheld, positions 1858-1894]
AAAGAACGTGGACTCCAACGTCAAAGG
[49 nt withheld, positions 1922-1970]
T
[91 nt withheld, positions 1972-2062]
G
[124 nt withheld, positions 2064-2187]
CAGGTGGCACTTTTCGGGGAAATGTGCGCGGAACCCCTATTTGTTTATTTTTCTAAATACATTCAAATAT
GTATCCGCTCATGAGACAATAACCCTGATAAATGCTTCAATAATATTGAAAAAGGAAGAGTCCTGAGGCG
GAAAGAACCAGCTGTGGAATGTGTGTCAGTTAGGGTGTGGAAAGTCCCCAGGCTCCCCAGCAGGCAGAAG
TATGCAAAGCATGCATCTCAATTAGTCAGCAACCAGGTGTGGAAAGTCCCCAGGCTCCCCAGCAGGCAGA
AGTATGCAAAGCATGCATCTCAATTAGTCAGCAACCATAGTCCCGCCCCTAACTCCGCCCATCCCGCCCC
TAACTCCGCCCAGTTCCGCCCATTCTCCGCCCCATGGCTGACTAATTTTTTTTATTTATGCAGAGGCCGA
GGCCGCCTCGGCCTCTGAGCTATTCCAGAAGTAGTGAGGAGGCTTTTTTGGAGGCCTAGGCTTTTGCAAA
GATCGATCAAGAGACAGGATGAGGATCGTTTCGCATGATTGAACAAGATGGATTGCACGCAGGTTCTCCG
GCCGCTTGGGTGGAGAGGCTATTCGGCTATGACTGGGCACAACAGACAATCGGCTGCTCTGATGCCGCCG
TGTTCCGGCTGTCAGCGCAGGGGCGCCCGGTTCTTTTTGTCAAGACCGACCTGTCCGGTGCCCTGAATGA
ACTGCAAGACGAGGCAGCGCGGCTATCGTGGCTGGCCACGACGGGCGTTCCTTGCGCAGCTGTGCTCGAC
GTTGTCACTGAAGCGGGAAGGGACTGGCTGCTATTGGGCGAAGTGCCGGGGCAGGATCTCCTGTCATCTC
ACCTTGCTCCTGCCGAGAAAGTATCCATCATGGCTGATGCAATGCGGCGGCTGCATACGCTTGATCCGGC
TACCTGCCCATTCGACCACCAAGCGAAACATCGCATCGAGCGAGCACGTACTCGGATGGAAGCCGGTCTT
GTCGATCAGGATGATCTGGACGAAGAGCATCAGGGGCTCGCGCCAGCCGAACTGTTCGCCAGGCTCAAGG
CGAGCATGCCCGACGGCGAGGATCTCGTCGTGACCCATGGCGATGCCTGCTTGCCGAATATCATGGTGGA
AAATGGCCGCTTTTCTGGATTCATCGACTGTGGCCGGCTGGGTGTGGCGGACCGCTATCAGGACATAGCG
TTGGCTACCCGTGATATTGCTGAAGAGCTTGGCGGCGAATGGGCTGACCGCTTCCTCGTGCTTTACGGTA
TCGCCGCTCCCGATTCGCAGCGCATCGCCTTCTATCGCCTTCTTGACGAGTTCTTCTGAGCGGGACTCTG
GGGTTCGAAATGACCGACCAAGCGACGCCCAACCTGCCATCACGAGATTTCGATTCCACCGCCGCCTTCT
ATGAAAGGTTGGGCTTCGGAATCGTTTTCCGGGACGCCGGCTGGATGATCCTCCAGCGCGGGGATCTCAT
GCTGGAGTTCTTCGCCCACCCTAGGGGGAGGCTAACTGAAACACGGAAGGAGACAATACCGGAAGGAACC
CGCGCTATGACGGCAATAAAAAGACAGAATAAAACGCACGGTGTTGGGTCGTTTGTTCATAAACGCGGGG
TTCGGTCCCAGGGCTGGCACTCTGTCGATACCCCACCGAGACCCCATTGGGGCCAATACGCCCGCGTTTC
TTCCTTTTCCCCACCCCACCCCCCAAGTTCGGGTGAAGGCCCAGGGCTCGCAGCCAACGTCGGGGCGGCA
GGCCCTGCCATAGCCTCAGGTTACTCATATATACTTTAGATTGATTTAAAACTTCATTTTTAATTTAAAA
GGATCTAGGTGAAGATCCTTTTTGATAATCTCATGACCAAAATCCCTTAACGTGAGTTTTCGTTCCACTG
AGCGTCAGACCCCGTAGAAAAGATCAAAGGATCTTCTTGAGATCCTTTTTTTCTGCGCGTAATCTGCTGC
TTGCAAACAAAAAAACCACCGCTACCAGCGGTGGTTTGTTTGCCGGATCAAGAGCTACCAACTCTTTTTC
CGAAGGTAACTGGCTTCAGCAGAGCGCAGATACCAAATACTGTTCTTCTAGTGTAGCCGTAGTTAGGCCA
CCACTTCAAGAACTCTGTAGCACCGCCTACATACCTCGCTCTGCTAATCCTGTTACCAGTGGCTGCTGCC
AGTGGCGATAAGTCGTGTCTTACCGGGTTGGACTCAAGACGATAGTTACCGGATAAGGCGCAGCGGTCGG
GCTGAACGGGGGGTTCGTGCACACAGCCCAGCTTGGAGCGAACGACCTACACCGAACTGAGATACCTACA
GCGTGAGCTATGAGAAAGCGCCACGCTTCCCGAAGGGAGAAAGGCGGACAGGTATCCGGTAAGCGGCAGG
GTCGGAACAGGAGAGCGCACGAGGGAGCTTCCAGGGGGAAACGCCTGGTATCTTTATAGTCCTGTCGGGT
TTCGCCACCTCTGACTTGAGCGTCGATTTTTGTGATGCTCGTCAGGGGGGCGGAGCCTATGGAAAAACGC
CAGCAACGCGGCCTTTTTACGGTTCCTGGCCTTTTGCTGGCCTTTTGCTCACATGTTCTTTCCTGCGTTA
TCCCCTGATTCTGTGGATAACCGTATTACCGCCATGCATTAGTTATTAATAGTAATCAATTACGGGGTCA
TTAGTTCATAGCCCATATATGGAGTTCCG
Features (pLannotate 1.2.2; 17 found; start..end, strand, type, name):
      1..304     +  enhancer       CMV enhancer: human cytomegalovirus immediate early enhancer
    305..508     +  promoter       CMV promoter: human cytomegalovirus (CMV) immediate early promoter
    531..561     +  misc_feature   MCS (fragment): multiple cloning site
    568..750     +  CDS            B4GALT1 (fragment): B4GT1_HUMAN - Also known as GGTB2. Experimental evidence at protein level: Swiss-Prot protein existence level 1. [Processed beta-1,4-galactosyltransferase 1]: The cell surface form functions as a recognition molecule during a variety of cell to cell and cell to matrix interactions, as those occurring during development and egg fertilization, by binding to specific oligosaccharide ligands on opposing cells or in the extracellular matrix. From Homo sapiens (Human).
    745..776     +  misc_feature   MCS (fragment): multiple cloning site
    790..1479    +  CDS            moxDendra2: moxDendra2 is a photoconvertible orange fluorescent protein published in 2017, derived from Dendronephthya sp..
   1498..1581    +  CDS            large T antigen (fragment): large T antigen from SV40 (simian virus 40)
   1604..1725    +  polyA_signal   SV40 poly(A) signal: SV40 polyadenylation signal
   1759..2187    -  rep_origin     f1 ori (sequence partly withheld): f1 bacteriophage origin of replication; arrow indicates direction of (+) strand synthesis
   2214..2318    +  promoter       AmpR promoter: bla
   2320..2677    +  promoter       SV40 promoter: SV40 enhancer and early promoter
   2712..3506    +  CDS            NeoR/KanR: aminoglycoside phosphotransferase from Tn5; aph(3')-II (or nptII); confers resistance to neomycin, kanamycin, and G418 (Geneticin®)
   3527..3679    +  CDS            ble (fragment): BLE_KLEPN - Experimental evidence at protein level: Swiss-Prot protein existence level 1. Binding protein with a strong affinity to the bleomycin family of antibiotics. Binds to CL990; an antimitotic-antibiotic compound. From Klebsiella pneumoniae.
   3738..3785    +  polyA_signal   HSV TK poly(A) signal: herpes simplex virus thymidine kinase polyadenylation signal (Cole and Stacy, 1985)
   3876..3892    -  polyA_signal   bGH poly(A) signal (fragment): bovine growth hormone polyadenylation signal
   4114..4702    +  rep_origin     ori: high-copy-number ColE1/pMB1/pBR322/pUC origin of replication
   4817..4876    +  enhancer       CMV enhancer (fragment): human cytomegalovirus immediate early enhancer
