[The description below was written by a language model from this plasmid's Addgene catalogue record and pLannotate feature annotations shown in this document.]
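Description:
GalT-moxDendra2 is a mammalian expression plasmid of about 4.9 kb built on the N1-moxDendra2 backbone, an N1-style vector in which inserts are cloned upstream of, and fused to, the fluorescent protein. It is maintained in E. coli as a high-copy plasmid through a ColE1/pUC-type origin and selected with kanamycin. The single NeoR/KanR (Tn5 aminoglycoside phosphotransferase) gene sits behind tandem bacterial (bla) and SV40 early promoters and is terminated by an HSV TK polyadenylation signal, so the same marker can also confer G418 resistance in mammalian cells. An f1 origin is present as well. The short annotated fragments of ble, SV40 large T antigen and bGH poly(A) appear to be small backbone remnants or partial matches rather than functional elements.

The expression cassette is driven by the human CMV immediate early enhancer and promoter and ends with an SV40 polyadenylation signal. It encodes a short N-terminal fragment of human beta-1,4-galactosyltransferase 1 (B4GALT1), described in the record as the signal anchor transmembrane domain, joined through residual multiple cloning site sequence to moxDendra2 at its C terminus. This portion of GalT is a type II membrane anchor widely used as a Golgi targeting sequence, placing the fused protein in the Golgi lumen. moxDendra2 is a photoconvertible protein derived from Dendronephthya sp., described in the associated publication as an inert photoswitchable protein for oxidizing environments, which suits it to secretory pathway compartments. The stated purpose is mammalian expression of Golgi-localized moxDendra2, making the construct useful as a photoconvertible Golgi marker for live-cell imaging.
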