Addgene plasmid #89789: GalT-moxDendra2
Purpose: mammalian expression of GC localized moxDendra2
Depositing lab: Erik Snapp. Depositing organization: HHMI, Janelia Research Campus. Publication: moxDendra2: an inert photoswitchable protein for oxidizing environments. Kaberniuk AA, Morano NC, Verkhusha VV, Snapp EL. Chem Commun (Camb). 2017 Feb 9;53(13):2106-2109. doi: 10.1039/c6cc09997a. PubMed 28133646.
Backbone
  Vector backbone: N1-moxDendra2
  Backbone manufacturer: Snapp lab, Addgene Plasmid 89792
  Vector type: Mammalian Expression
Growth in bacteria
  Bacterial resistance: Kanamycin, 50 μg/mL
  Growth temperature: 37°C
  Growth strain: DH5alpha
  Copy number: High Copy
Gene/Insert
  Gene/Insert name: GalT signal anchor transmembrane domain (alt name: 1,4-galactosyltransferase)
  Species: H. sapiens (human)
  Entrez Gene: B4GALT1 (a.k.a. B4GAL-T1, CDG2D, CLDLFIB, GGTB2, GT1, GTB, beta4Gal-T1)
  Tag / fusion protein: moxDendra2 (C terminal on backbone)
Terms and licenses: Academic/Nonprofit Terms; Industry Terms: Not Available to Industry
How to cite: GalT-moxDendra2 was a gift from Erik Snapp (Addgene plasmid # 89789 ; http://n2t.net/addgene:89789 ; RRID:Addgene_89789)
