>Addgene plasmid #89789 | GalT-moxDendra2 | depositor partial sequence | sequence record 174052 | GalT-moxDendra2
ATGAGGCTTCGGGAGCCGCTCCTGAGCGGCAGCGCCGCGATGCCAGGCGCGTCCCTACAGCGGGCCTGCC
GCCTGCTCGTGGCCGTCTGCGCTCTGCACCTTGGCGTCACCCTCGTTTACTACCTGGCTGGCCGCGACCT
GAGCCGCCTGCCCCAACTGGTCGGAGTCTCCACACCGCTGCAGTCGACGGTACCGCGGGCCCGGGATCCA
CCGGTCGCCACCATGAACACCCCGGGAATTAACCTGATCAAGGAGGACATGCGCGTGAAGGTGCACATGG
AGGGCAACGTGAACGGCCACGCCTTCGTGATCGAGGGCGAGGGCAAGGGCAAGCCCTACGAGGGCACCCA
GACCGCCCAGCTGACCGTGAAGGAGGGCGCCCCCCTGCCCTTCAGCTACGACATCCTGACCACCGCCGTG
CACTACGGCAACCGGGTGTTCACCAAGTACCCCGAGGACATCCCCGACTACTTCAAGCAGAGCTTCCCCG
AGGGCTACAGCTGGGAGCGCACCATGACCTTCGAGGACAAGGGCATCGCCACCATCCGCAGCGACATCAG
CCTGGAGGGCGACACCTTCTTCCAGAACGTGCGCTTCAAGGGCACCAACTTCCCCCCCAACGGCCCCGTG
ATGCAGAAGAAGACCCTGAAGTGGGAGCCCAGCACCGAGAAGCTGCACGTGCGCGACGGCCTGCTGGTGG
GCAACATCAACATGGCCCTGCTGCTGGAGGGCGGCGGCCACTACCTGGCCGACTTCAAGACCACCTACAA
GGCCAAGAAGGTGGTGCAGCTGCCCGACGCCCACTTCGTGGACCACCGCATCGAGATCCTGGGCCAGGAC
AGCGACTACAACAAGGTGAAGCTGTACGAGCACGCCGTGGCCCGCTACAGCCCCCTGCCCAGCCAGGTGT
GGTAA
